Addgene plasmid #31947: pVSVG-PATagRFP
Depositing lab: Vladislav Verkhusha. Depositing organization: Albert Einstein College of Medicine. Publication: Bright monomeric photoactivatable red fluorescent protein for two-color super-resolution sptPALM of live cells. Subach FV, Patterson GH, Renz M, Lippincott-Schwartz J, Verkhusha VV. J Am Chem Soc. 2010 May 12;132(18):6481-91. 10.1021/ja100906g PubMed 20394363.
Backbone
  Vector backbone: pEGFP-N1
  Backbone manufacturer: Clontech
  Backbone size w/o insert (bp): 5553
  Vector type: Mammalian Expression
  Selectable markers: Neomycin (select with G418)
Growth in bacteria
  Bacterial resistance: Kanamycin, 50 μg/mL
  Growth temperature: 37°C
  Growth strain: DH5alpha
  Copy number: High Copy
Gene/Insert
  Gene/Insert name: PATagRFP (alt name: photoactivatable dark-to-red TagRFP red fluorescent protein)
  Insert size (bp): 714
  Mutation: R69S/F84W/Q139K/A147P/N148S/M151K/Y153K/S165V/H203R/R207I/V218W/C229S compared to TagRFP (but numbering relative to EGFP)
  Promoter: CMV
  Tag / fusion protein: VSVG (N terminal on insert)
  Cloning method: Restriction Enzyme; 5′ cloning site BamHI (unknown if destroyed); 3′ cloning site NotI (unknown if destroyed)
  Sequencing primers: 5′ cggtaggcgtgtacggtgggag
Terms and licenses: Academic/Nonprofit Terms; Industry Terms: Not Available to Industry
Depositor comments: Please note that this construct was used in the original publication for localization studies and not for producing virus.
How to cite: pVSVG-PATagRFP was a gift from Vladislav Verkhusha (Addgene plasmid # 31947 ; http://n2t.net/addgene:31947 ; RRID:Addgene_31947)
