[The description below was written by a language model from this plasmid's Addgene catalogue record and pLannotate feature annotations shown in this document.]
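Description:
pVSVG-PATagRFP is a mammalian expression plasmid built on the Clontech pEGFP-N1 backbone, in which the fluorescent protein position is occupied by PATagRFP, a monomeric photoactivatable variant of TagRFP that converts from a dark to a red-fluorescent state. The record lists twelve substitutions relative to TagRFP. The 714 bp PATagRFP coding sequence was cloned between BamHI and NotI sites downstream of, and fused to the C-terminus of, the vesicular stomatitis virus G glycoprotein. The automated annotation identifies the VSV-G portion as matching the thermosensitive tsO45 mutant, a variant widely used as a membrane cargo whose trafficking can be controlled by temperature. The same annotation labels the fluorescent protein as PAmKate, which most likely reflects sequence similarity between related photoactivatable red proteins. The catalogue identity of PATagRFP should be taken as authoritative.

Expression of the fusion is driven by the human CMV immediate early enhancer and promoter and terminated by the SV40 polyadenylation signal. The backbone carries a high-copy pUC-type origin for propagation in E. coli and an f1 origin. A single NeoR/KanR gene is placed behind tandem bacterial and SV40 early promoters and followed by the HSV TK poly(A) signal, so it confers kanamycin resistance in bacteria and G418 resistance in mammalian cells. Small annotated fragments (large T antigen, ble, bGH poly(A)) appear to be incidental backbone matches rather than functional elements.

The associated publication used PATagRFP for two-colour super-resolution single-particle tracking PALM in live cells. The depositor notes that this construct served for localization studies of the tagged membrane glycoprotein, not for pseudotyping or producing virus.
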