Features (pLannotate 1.2.2; 15 found; start..end, strand, type, name):
     61..364     +  enhancer       CMV enhancer: human cytomegalovirus immediate early enhancer
    365..568     +  promoter       CMV promoter: human cytomegalovirus (CMV) immediate early promoter
    591..619     +  misc_feature   MCS (fragment): multiple cloning site
    626..2160    +  CDS            VSV-G tsO45 (fragment): vesicular stomatitis virus G glycoprotein, thermosensitive tsO45 mutant thermosensitive variant of VSV-G Orsay
   2219..2932    +  CDS            PAmKate: monomeric photoactivatable red fluorescent protein (Gunewardene et al., 2011) mammalian codon-optimized
   2949..3032    +  CDS            large T antigen (fragment): large T antigen from SV40 (simian virus 40)
   3055..3176    +  polyA_signal   SV40 poly(A) signal: SV40 polyadenylation signal
   3210..3638    -  rep_origin     f1 ori (sequence partly withheld): f1 bacteriophage origin of replication; arrow indicates direction of (+) strand synthesis
   3665..3769    +  promoter       AmpR promoter: bla
   3771..4128    +  promoter       SV40 promoter: SV40 enhancer and early promoter
   4163..4957    +  CDS            NeoR/KanR: aminoglycoside phosphotransferase from Tn5; aph(3')-II (or nptII); confers resistance to neomycin, kanamycin, and G418 (Geneticin®)
   4978..5130    +  CDS            ble (fragment): BLE_KLEPN - Experimental evidence at protein level: Swiss-Prot protein existence level 1. Binding protein with a strong affinity to the bleomycin family of antibiotics. Binds to CL990; an antimitotic-antibiotic compound. From Klebsiella pneumoniae.
   5189..5236    +  polyA_signal   HSV TK poly(A) signal: herpes simplex virus thymidine kinase polyadenylation signal (Cole and Stacy, 1985)
   5327..5343    -  polyA_signal   bGH poly(A) signal (fragment): bovine growth hormone polyadenylation signal
   5565..6153    +  rep_origin     ori: high-copy-number ColE1/pMB1/pBR322/pUC origin of replication
>Addgene plasmid #31947 | pVSVG-PATagRFP | depositor full sequence | sequence record 36064 | pVSVG-PATagRFP sequence 6267 bps
TAGTTATTAATAGTAATCAATTACGGGGTCATTAGTTCATAGCCCATATATGGAGTTCCGCGTTACATAA
CTTACGGTAAATGGCCCGCCTGGCTGACCGCCCAACGACCCCCGCCCATTGACGTCAATAATGACGTATG
TTCCCATAGTAACGCCAATAGGGACTTTCCATTGACGTCAATGGGTGGAGTATTTACGGTAAACTGCCCA
CTTGGCAGTACATCAAGTGTATCATATGCCAAGTACGCCCCCTATTGACGTCAATGACGGTAAATGGCCC
GCCTGGCATTATGCCCAGTACATGACCTTATGGGACTTTCCTACTTGGCAGTACATCTACGTATTAGTCA
TCGCTATTACCATGGTGATGCGGTTTTGGCAGTACATCAATGGGCGTGGATAGCGGTTTGACTCACGGGG
ATTTCCAAGTCTCCACCCCATTGACGTCAATGGGAGTTTGTTTTGGCACCAAAATCAACGGGACTTTCCA
AAATGTCGTAACAACTCCGCCCCATTGACGCAAATGGGCGGTAGGCGTGTACGGTGGGAGGTCTATATAA
GCAGAGCTGGTTTAGTGAACCGTCAGATCCGCTAGCGCTACCGGACTCAGATCTCGAGCGCCACCATGAA
GTGCCTTTTGTACTTAGCTTTTTTATTCATCGGGGTGAATTGCAAGTTCACCATAGTTTTTCCACACAAC
CAAAAAGGAAACTGGAAAAATGTTCCTTCCAATTACCATTATTGCCCGTCAAGCTCAGATTTAAATTGGC
ATAAGGACTTAATAGGCACAGCCTTACAAGTCAAAATGCCCAAGAGTCACAAGGCTATTCAAGCAGACGG
TTGGATGTGTCATGCTTCCAAATGGGTCACTACTTGTGATTTCCGCTGGTACGGACCGAAGTATATAACA
CATTCCATCCGATCCTTCACTCCATCTGTAGAACAATGCAAGGAAAGCATTGAACAAACGAAACAAGGAA
CTTGGCTGAATCCAGGCTTCCCTCCTCAAAGTTGTGGATATGCAACTGTGACGGATGCTGAAGCAGCGAT
TGTCCAGGTGACTCCTCACCATGTGCTTGTTGATGAATACACAGGAGAATGGGTTGATTCACAGTTCATC
AACGGAAAATGCAGCAATGACATATGCCCCACTGTCCATAACTCCACAACCTGGCATTCCGACTATAAGG
TCAAAGGGCTATGTGATTCTAACCTCATTTCCATGGACATCACCTTCTCCTCAGAGGACGGAGAGCTATC
ATCCCTAGGAAAGGAGGGCACAGGGTTCAGAAGTAACTACTTTGCTTATGAAACCGGAGACAAGGCCTGC
AAAATGCAGTACTGCAAGCATTGGGGAGTCAGACTCCCATCAGGTGTCTGGTTCGAGATGGCTGATAAGG
ATCTCTTTGCTGCAGCCAGATTCCCTGAATGCCCAGAAGGGTCAAGTATCTCTGCTCCATCTCAGACCTC
AGTGGATGTAAGTCTCATTCAGGACGTTGAGAGGATCTTGGATTATTCCCTCTGCCAAGAAACCTGGAGC
AAAATCAGAGCGGGTCTTCCCATCTCTCCAGTGGATCTCAGCTATCTTGCTCCTAAAAACCCAGGAACCG
GTCCTGTCTTTACCATAATCAATGGTACCCTAAAATACTTTGAGACCAGATACATCAGAGTCGATATTGC
TGCTCCAATCCTCTCAAGAATGGTCGGAATGATCAGTGGAACTACCACAGAAAGGGAACTGTGGGATGAC
TGGGCTCCATATGAAGACGTGGAAATTGGACCCAATGGAGTTCTGAGGACCAGTTCAGGATATAAGTTTC
CTTTATATATGATTGGACATGGTATGTTGGACTCCGATCTTCATCTTAGCTCAAAGGCTCAGGTGTTTGA
ACATCCTCACATTCAAGACGCTGCTTCGCAGCTTCCTGATGATGAGACTTTATTTTTTTTTGGTGATACT
GGGCTATCCAAAAATCCAATCGAGTTTGTAGAAGGTTGGTTCAGTAGTTGGAAGAGCTCTATTGCCTCTT
TTTTCTTTATCATAGGGTTAATCATTGGACTATTCTTGGTTCTCCGAGTTGGTATTTATCTTTGCATTAA
ATTAAAGCACACCAAGAAAAGACAGATTTATACAGACATAGAGATGAACCGACTTGGAAACGAATTCGGC
TCCACCGGCTCCACCGGCTCCACCGGCGCGGATCCACCGGTCGCCACCATGGTGTCTAAGGGCGAAGAGC
TGATTAAGGAGAACATGCACATGAAGCTGTACATGGAGGGCACCGTGAACAACCACCACTTCAAGTGCAC
ATCCGAGGGCGAAGGCAAGCCCTACGAGGGCACCCAGACCATGAGAATCAAGGTGGTCGAGGGCGGCCCT
CTCCCCTTCGCCTTCGACATCCTGGCTACCAGCTTCATGTACGGCAGCAGCACCTTCATCAACCACACCC
AGGGCATCCCCGACTTCTGGAAGCAGTCCTTCCCTGAGGGCTTCACATGGGAGAGAGTCACCACATACGA
AGACGGGGGCGTGCTGACCGCTACCCAGGACACCAGCCTCCAGGACGGCTGCCTCATCTACAACGTCAAG
ATCAGAGGGGTGAACTTCCCATCCAACGGCCCTGTGATGAAGAAGAAAACACTCGGCTGGGAACCGAGCA
CCGAGAAACTGAAACCCGCTGACGGCGGCCTGGAAGGCAGGGTCGACATGGCCCTGAAGCTCGTGGGCGG
GGGCCACCTGATCTGCAACTTCAAGACCACATACAGATCCAAGAAACCCGCTAAGAACCTCAAGATGCCC
GGCGTCTACTATGTGGACCGCAGACTGGAAATCATCAAGGAGGCCGACAAAGAGACCTACTGGGAGCAGC
ACGAGGTGGCTGTGGCCAGATACTCCGACCTCCCTAGCAAACTGGGGCACAAGCTTAATTAAAGCGGCCG
CGACTCTAGATCATAATCAGCCATACCACATTTGTAGAGGTTTTACTTGCTTTAAAAAACCTCCCACACC
TCCCCCTGAACCTGAAACATAAAATGAATGCAATTGTTGTTGTTAACTTGTTTATTGCAGCTTATAATGG
TTACAAATAAAGCAATAGCATCACAAATTTCACAAATAAAGCATTTTTTTCACTGCATTCTAGTTGTGGT
TTGTCCAAACTCATCAATGTATCTTAAGGCGTAAATTGTAAGCGTTAATATTTTGTTAAAATTCGCGTTA
AATTTTTGTTAAATCAGCTCATTTTTTAACCAATAGGCCGAAATCGGCAAAATCCCTTATAAATCAAAAG
AATAGACCGAGATAGGGT
[37 nt withheld, positions 3309-3345]
AAAGAACGTGGACTCCAACGTCAAAGG
[49 nt withheld, positions 3373-3421]
T
[91 nt withheld, positions 3423-3513]
G
[124 nt withheld, positions 3515-3638]
CAGGTGGCACTTTTCGGGGAAATGTGCGCGGAACCCCTATTTGTTTATTTTTCTAAATACATTCAAATAT
GTATCCGCTCATGAGACAATAACCCTGATAAATGCTTCAATAATATTGAAAAAGGAAGAGTCCTGAGGCG
GAAAGAACCAGCTGTGGAATGTGTGTCAGTTAGGGTGTGGAAAGTCCCCAGGCTCCCCAGCAGGCAGAAG
TATGCAAAGCATGCATCTCAATTAGTCAGCAACCAGGTGTGGAAAGTCCCCAGGCTCCCCAGCAGGCAGA
AGTATGCAAAGCATGCATCTCAATTAGTCAGCAACCATAGTCCCGCCCCTAACTCCGCCCATCCCGCCCC
TAACTCCGCCCAGTTCCGCCCATTCTCCGCCCCATGGCTGACTAATTTTTTTTATTTATGCAGAGGCCGA
GGCCGCCTCGGCCTCTGAGCTATTCCAGAAGTAGTGAGGAGGCTTTTTTGGAGGCCTAGGCTTTTGCAAA
GATCGATCAAGAGACAGGATGAGGATCGTTTCGCATGATTGAACAAGATGGATTGCACGCAGGTTCTCCG
GCCGCTTGGGTGGAGAGGCTATTCGGCTATGACTGGGCACAACAGACAATCGGCTGCTCTGATGCCGCCG
TGTTCCGGCTGTCAGCGCAGGGGCGCCCGGTTCTTTTTGTCAAGACCGACCTGTCCGGTGCCCTGAATGA
ACTGCAAGACGAGGCAGCGCGGCTATCGTGGCTGGCCACGACGGGCGTTCCTTGCGCAGCTGTGCTCGAC
GTTGTCACTGAAGCGGGAAGGGACTGGCTGCTATTGGGCGAAGTGCCGGGGCAGGATCTCCTGTCATCTC
ACCTTGCTCCTGCCGAGAAAGTATCCATCATGGCTGATGCAATGCGGCGGCTGCATACGCTTGATCCGGC
TACCTGCCCATTCGACCACCAAGCGAAACATCGCATCGAGCGAGCACGTACTCGGATGGAAGCCGGTCTT
GTCGATCAGGATGATCTGGACGAAGAGCATCAGGGGCTCGCGCCAGCCGAACTGTTCGCCAGGCTCAAGG
CGAGCATGCCCGACGGCGAGGATCTCGTCGTGACCCATGGCGATGCCTGCTTGCCGAATATCATGGTGGA
AAATGGCCGCTTTTCTGGATTCATCGACTGTGGCCGGCTGGGTGTGGCGGACCGCTATCAGGACATAGCG
TTGGCTACCCGTGATATTGCTGAAGAGCTTGGCGGCGAATGGGCTGACCGCTTCCTCGTGCTTTACGGTA
TCGCCGCTCCCGATTCGCAGCGCATCGCCTTCTATCGCCTTCTTGACGAGTTCTTCTGAGCGGGACTCTG
GGGTTCGAAATGACCGACCAAGCGACGCCCAACCTGCCATCACGAGATTTCGATTCCACCGCCGCCTTCT
ATGAAAGGTTGGGCTTCGGAATCGTTTTCCGGGACGCCGGCTGGATGATCCTCCAGCGCGGGGATCTCAT
GCTGGAGTTCTTCGCCCACCCTAGGGGGAGGCTAACTGAAACACGGAAGGAGACAATACCGGAAGGAACC
CGCGCTATGACGGCAATAAAAAGACAGAATAAAACGCACGGTGTTGGGTCGTTTGTTCATAAACGCGGGG
TTCGGTCCCAGGGCTGGCACTCTGTCGATACCCCACCGAGACCCCATTGGGGCCAATACGCCCGCGTTTC
TTCCTTTTCCCCACCCCACCCCCCAAGTTCGGGTGAAGGCCCAGGGCTCGCAGCCAACGTCGGGGCGGCA
GGCCCTGCCATAGCCTCAGGTTACTCATATATACTTTAGATTGATTTAAAACTTCATTTTTAATTTAAAA
GGATCTAGGTGAAGATCCTTTTTGATAATCTCATGACCAAAATCCCTTAACGTGAGTTTTCGTTCCACTG
AGCGTCAGACCCCGTAGAAAAGATCAAAGGATCTTCTTGAGATCCTTTTTTTCTGCGCGTAATCTGCTGC
TTGCAAACAAAAAAACCACCGCTACCAGCGGTGGTTTGTTTGCCGGATCAAGAGCTACCAACTCTTTTTC
CGAAGGTAACTGGCTTCAGCAGAGCGCAGATACCAAATACTGTCCTTCTAGTGTAGCCGTAGTTAGGCCA
CCACTTCAAGAACTCTGTAGCACCGCCTACATACCTCGCTCTGCTAATCCTGTTACCAGTGGCTGCTGCC
AGTGGCGATAAGTCGTGTCTTACCGGGTTGGACTCAAGACGATAGTTACCGGATAAGGCGCAGCGGTCGG
GCTGAACGGGGGGTTCGTGCACACAGCCCAGCTTGGAGCGAACGACCTACACCGAACTGAGATACCTACA
GCGTGAGCTATGAGAAAGCGCCACGCTTCCCGAAGGGAGAAAGGCGGACAGGTATCCGGTAAGCGGCAGG
GTCGGAACAGGAGAGCGCACGAGGGAGCTTCCAGGGGGAAACGCCTGGTATCTTTATAGTCCTGTCGGGT
TTCGCCACCTCTGACTTGAGCGTCGATTTTTGTGATGCTCGTCAGGGGGGCGGAGCCTATGGAAAAACGC
CAGCAACGCGGCCTTTTTACGGTTCCTGGCCTTTTGCTGGCCTTTTGCTCACATGTTCTTTCCTGCGTTA
TCCCCTGATTCTGTGGATAACCGTATTACCGCCATGCAT
