>Addgene plasmid #31947 | pVSVG-PATagRFP | addgene partial sequence | sequence record 37524 | CMV-F
CCGTCAGATCCGCTAGCGCTACCGGACTCAGATCTCGAGCGCCACCATGAAGTGCCTTTTGTACTTAGCT
TTTTTATTCATCGGGGTGAATTGCAAGTTCACCATAGTTTTTCCACACAACCAAAAAGGAAACTGGAAAA
ATGTTCCTTCCAATTACCATTATTGCCCGTCAAGCTCAGATTTAAATTGGCATAATGACTTAATAGGCAC
AGCCTTACAAGTCAAAATGCCCAAGAGTCACAAGGCTATTCAAGCAGACGGTTGGATGTGTCATGCTTCC
AAATGGGTCACTACTTGTGATTTCCGCTGGTACGGACCGAAGTATATAACACATTCCATCCGATCCTTCA
CTCCATCTGTAGAACAATGCAAGGAAAGCATTGAACAAACGAAACAAGGAACTTGGCTGAATCCAGGCTT
CCCTCCTCAAAGTTGTGGATATGCAACTGTGACGGATGCTGAAGCAGCGATTGTCCAGGTGACTCCTCAC
CATGTGCTTGTTGATGAATACACAGGAGAATGGGTTGATTCACAGTTCATCAACGGAAAATGCAGCAATG
ACATATGCCCCACTGTCCATAACTCCACAACCTGGCATTCCGACTATAAGGTCAAAGGGCTATGTGATTC
TAACCTCATTTCCATGGACATCACCTCCTTCTCAGAGGACGGAGAGCTATCATCCCTAGGAAAGGAGGGC
ACAGGGTTCAGAAGTAACTACTTTGCTTATGAAACCGGAGACAAGGCCTGCAAAATGCAGTACTGCAAGC
ATTGGGGAGTCAGACTCCCATCAGGTGTCTGGTTCGAGATGGCTGATAAGGATCTCTTTGCTGCAGCCAG
ATTCCCTGAATGCCCAGAAGGGTCAAGTATCTCTGCTCCATCTCAGACCTCAGTGGATGTAAGTCTCA
