>Addgene plasmid #31947 | pVSVG-PATagRFP | addgene partial sequence | sequence record 38044 | SV40pA-R 5'-GAAATTTGTGATGCTATTGC-3'
TTAACAACAACAATTGCATTCATTTTATGTTTCAGGTTCAGGGGGAGGTGTGGGAGGTTTTTTAAAGCAA
GTAAAACCTCTACAAATGTGGTATGGCTGATTATGATCTAGAGTCGCGGCCGCTTTAATTAAGCTTGTGC
CCCAGTTTGCTAGGGAGGTCGGAGTATCTGGCCACAGCCACCTCGTGCTGCTCCCAGTAGGTCTCTTTGT
CGGCCTCCTTGATGATTTCCAGTCTGCGGTCCACATAGTAGACGCCGGGCATCTTGAGGTTCTTAGCGGG
TTTCTTGGATCTGTATGTGGTCTTGAAGTTGCAGATCAGGTGGCCCCCGCCCACGAGCTTCAGGGCCATG
TCGACCCTGCCTTCCAGGCCGCCGTCAGCGGGTTTCAGTTTCTCGGTGCTCGGTTCCCAGCCGAGTGTTT
TCTTCTTCATCACAGGGCCGTTGGATGGGAAGTTCACCCCTCTGATCTTGACGTTGTAGATGAGGCAGCC
GTCCTGGAGGCTGGTGTCCTGGGTAGCGGTCAGCACGCCCCCGTCTTCGTATGTGGTGACTCTCTCCCAT
GTGAAGCCCTCAGGGAAGGACTGCTTCCAGAAGTCGGGGATGCCCTGGGTGTGGTTGATGAAGGTGCTGC
TGCCGTACATGAAGCTGGTAGCCAGGATGTCGAAGGCGAAGGGGAGAGGGCCGCCCTCGACCACCTTGAT
TCTCATGGTCTGGGTGCCCTCGTAGGGCTTGCCTTCGCCCTCGGATGTGCACTTGAAGTGGTGGTTGTTC
ACGGTGCCCTCCATGTACAGCTTCATGTGCATGTTCTCCTTAATCAGCTCTTCGCCCTTAGACACCATGG
TGGCGACCGGTGGATCCGCGCCGGTGGAGCCGGTGGA
